Addgene plasmid #139886: pBEL2001
Purpose: Expression plasmid for LetAB with 3 ring (rings 167) LetB (without TM region) mutant
Depositing lab: Gira Bhabha & Damian Ekiert. Depositing organization: NYU Grossman School of Medicine. Publication: LetB Structure Reveals a Tunnel for Lipid Transport across the Bacterial Envelope. Isom GL, Coudray N, MacRae MR, McManus CT, Ekiert DC, Bhabha G. Cell. 2020 Apr 30;181(3):653-664.e19. doi: 10.1016/j.cell.2020.03.030. PubMed 32359438.
Backbone
  Vector backbone: pET21a
  Vector type: Bacterial Expression
Growth in bacteria
  Bacterial resistance: Ampicillin, 100 μg/mL
  Growth temperature: 37°C
  Growth strain: DH5alpha
  Copy number: High Copy
Gene/Insert
  Gene/Insert name: LetB
  Species: E. coli
  Mutation: LetB(43-877; delta161-634)-6xHis
  Cloning method: Gibson Cloning
Terms and licenses: Academic/Nonprofit Terms; Industry Terms: Not Available to Industry
Depositor comments: Please visit https://www.biorxiv.org/content/10.1101/748145v1 for bioRxiv preprint.
How to cite: pBEL2001 was a gift from Gira Bhabha & Damian Ekiert (Addgene plasmid # 139886 ; http://n2t.net/addgene:139886 ; RRID:Addgene_139886)
