[The description below was written by a language model from this plasmid's Addgene catalogue record and pLannotate feature annotations shown in this document.]
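Description:
pBEL2001 is a bacterial expression plasmid built on the pET21a backbone for producing an engineered, shortened form of the E. coli lipid-transport protein LetB. It is maintained in E. coli through a ColE1/pMB1-type origin accompanied by the pBR322 bom site and the rop gene, and is selected with ampicillin via the bla (AmpR) gene and its own promoter. An f1 origin is also present, along with backbone remnants such as tetracycline-resistance gene fragments. The annotation additionally reports a loxP site and a short multiple-cloning-site fragment between the f1 origin and the AmpR promoter; the record gives no function for these.

The insert, assembled by Gibson cloning, encodes LetB residues 43–877 with residues 161–634 deleted and a C-terminal 6xHis tag. This removes the N-terminal transmembrane region and the internal portion of the protein, leaving a soluble three-ring variant made up of rings 1, 6 and 7. Expression is driven by a T7 promoter controlled by an adjacent lac operator, with the lac repressor supplied from the plasmid-borne lacI gene, so transcription requires a host providing T7 RNA polymerase and is inducible with IPTG; a T7 terminator closes the unit. The LetB coding region itself is not annotated in either feature table but corresponds to the roughly 1.2 kb gap between the lac operator and the terminator. That size fits the truncated LetB alone, and although the stated purpose mentions LetAB, only LetB is listed as the insert. The sequencing-derived and depositor sequences differ by a few nucleotides in length but show the same architecture. The construct serves recombinant production and His-tag purification of the shortened LetB, in the context of work on LetB's structure as a lipid-transport tunnel across the bacterial envelope.
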