Features (pLannotate 1.2.2; 19 found; start..end, strand, type, name):
      4..61      +  rep_origin     RSF ori (fragment): Plasmids containing the RSF 1030 origin of replication can be propagated in E. coli cells that contain additional plasmids with compatible origins.
     66..208     -  misc_feature   bom: basis of mobility region from pBR322
    310..501     -  CDS            rop: Rop protein, which maintains plasmids at low copy number; rop
    518..898     +  CDS            YPB1_ECOLX: Protein predicted: Swiss-Prot protein existence level 4. From Escherichia coli.
    970..1261    -  CDS            TcR (fragment): tetracycline efflux protein; tet; confers resistance to tetracycline
   1276..1297    -  protein_bind   CAP binding site: CAP binding activates transcription in the presence of cAMP. E. coli catabolite activator protein
   1310..2392    -  CDS            lacI: lac repressor; lacI; The lac repressor binds to the lac operator to inhibit transcription in E. coli. This inhibition can be relieved by adding lactose or isopropyl-β-D-thiogalactopyranoside (IPTG).
   2393..2470    -  promoter       lacI promoter: lacI
   2478..2757    -  CDS            TcR (fragment): tetracycline efflux protein; tet; confers resistance to tetracycline
   2779..2797    +  promoter       T7 promoter: promoter for bacteriophage T7 RNA polymerase
   2798..2822    +  protein_bind   lac operator: The lac repressor binds to the lac operator to inhibit transcription in E. coli. This inhibition can be relieved by adding lactose or isopropyl-β-D-thiogalactopyranoside (IPTG). lac repressor encoded by lacI
   4011..4060    +  CDS            SET1 (fragment): solubility-enhancement tag derived from T7 phage gene 10B
   4068..4115    +  terminator     T7 terminator: transcription terminator for bacteriophage T7 RNA polymerase
   4152..4607    +  rep_origin     f1 ori (sequence partly withheld): f1 bacteriophage origin of replication; arrow indicates direction of (+) strand synthesis
   4683..4716    +  protein_bind   loxP: Cre-mediated recombination occurs in the 8-bp core sequence (GCATACAT). Cre recombinase
   4746..4764    +  misc_feature   MCS (fragment): pBluescript multiple cloning site
   4795..4899    +  promoter       AmpR promoter: bla
   4900..5760    +  CDS            AmpR: β-lactamase; bla; confers resistance to ampicillin, carbenicillin, and related antibiotics
   5931..6519    +  rep_origin     ori: high-copy-number ColE1/pMB1/pBR322/pUC origin of replication
>Addgene plasmid #139886 | pBEL2001 | depositor full sequence | sequence record 270762 | Full Sequence
GATACCGCTCGCCGCAGCCGAACGACCGAGCGCAGCGAGTCAGTGAGCGAGGAAGCGGAAGAGCGCCTGA
TGCGGTATTTTCTCCTTACGCATCTGTGCGGTATTTCACACCGCATATATGGTGCACTCTCAGTACAATC
TGCTCTGATGCCGCATAGTTAAGCCAGTATACACTCCGCTATCGCTACGTGACTGGGTCATGGCTGCGCC
CCGACACCCGCCAACACCCGCTGACGCGCCCTGACGGGCTTGTCTGCTCCCGGCATCCGCTTACAGACAA
GCTGTGACCGTCTCCGGGAGCTGCATGTGTCAGAGGTTTTCACCGTCATCACCGAAACGCGCGAGGCAGC
TGCGGTAAAGCTCATCAGCGTGGTCGTGAAGCGATTCACAGATGTCTGCCTGTTCATCCGCGTCCAGCTC
GTTGAGTTTCTCCAGAAGCGTTAATGTCTGGCTTCTGATAAAGCGGGCCATGTTAAGGGCGGTTTTTTCC
TGTTTGGTCACTGATGCCTCCGTGTAAGGGGGATTTCTGTTCATGGGGGTAATGATACCGATGAAACGAG
AGAGGATGCTCACGATACGGGTTACTGATGATGAACATGCCCGGTTACTGGAACGTTGTGAGGGTAAACA
ACTGGCGGTATGGATGCGGCGGGACCAGAGAAAAATCACTCAGGGTCAATGCCAGCGCTTCGTTAATACA
GATGTAGGTGTTCCACAGGGTAGCCAGCAGCATCCTGCGATGCAGATCCGGAACATAATGGTGCAGGGCG
CTGACTTCCGCGTTTCCAGACTTTACGAAACACGGAAACCGAAGACCATTCATGTTGTTGCTCAGGTCGC
AGACGTTTTGCAGCAGCAGTCGCTTCACGTTCGCTCGCGTATCGGTGATTCATTCTGCTAACCAGTAAGG
CAACCCCGCCAGCCTAGCCGGGTCCTCAACGACAGGAGCACGATCATGCGCACCCGTGGGGCCGCCATGC
CGGCGATAATGGCCTGCTTCTCGCCGAAACGTTTGGTGGCGGGACCAGTGACGAAGGCTTGAGCGAGGGC
GTGCAAGATTCCGAATACCGCAAGCGACAGGCCGATCATCGTCGCGCTCCAGCGAAAGCGGTCCTCGCCG
AAAATGACCCAGAGCGCTGCCGGCACCTGTCCTACGAGTTGCATGATAAAGAAGACAGTCATAAGTGCGG
CGACGATAGTCATGCCCCGCGCCCACCGGAAGGAGCTGACTGGGTTGAAGGCTCTCAAGGGCATCGGTCG
AGATCCCGGTGCCTAATGAGTGAGCTAACTTACATTAATTGCGTTGCGCTCACTGCCCGCTTTCCAGTCG
GGAAACCTGTCGTGCCAGCTGCATTAATGAATCGGCCAACGCGCGGGGAGAGGCGGTTTGCGTATTGGGC
GCCAGGGTGGTTTTTCTTTTCACCAGTGAGACGGGCAACAGCTGATTGCCCTTCACCGCCTGGCCCTGAG
AGAGTTGCAGCAAGCGGTCCACGCTGGTTTGCCCCAGCAGGCGAAAATCCTGTTTGATGGTGGTTAACGG
CGGGATATAACATGAGCTGTCTTCGGTATCGTCGTATCCCACTACCGAGATATCCGCACCAACGCGCAGC
CCGGACTCGGTAATGGCGCGCATTGCGCCCAGCGCCATCTGATCGTTGGCAACCAGCATCGCAGTGGGAA
CGATGCCCTCATTCAGCATTTGCATGGTTTGTTGAAAACCGGACATGGCACTCCAGTCGCCTTCCCGTTC
CGCTATCGGCTGAATTTGATTGCGAGTGAGATATTTATGCCAGCCAGCCAGACGCAGACGCGCCGAGACA
GAACTTAATGGGCCCGCTAACAGCGCGATTTGCTGGTGACCCAATGCGACCAGATGCTCCACGCCCAGTC
GCGTACCGTCTTCATGGGAGAAAATAATACTGTTGATGGGTGTCTGGTCAGAGACATCAAGAAATAACGC
CGGAACATTAGTGCAGGCAGCTTCCACAGCAATGGCATCCTGGTCATCCAGCGGATAGTTAATGATCAGC
CCACTGACGCGTTGCGCGAGAAGATTGTGCACCGCCGCTTTACAGGCTTCGACGCCGCTTCGTTCTACCA
TCGACACCACCACGCTGGCACCCAGTTGATCGGCGCGAGATTTAATCGCCGCGACAATTTGCGACGGCGC
GTGCAGGGCCAGACTGGAGGTGGCAACGCCAATCAGCAACGACTGTTTGCCCGCCAGTTGTTGTGCCACG
CGGTTGGGAATGTAATTCAGCTCCGCCATCGCCGCTTCCACTTTTTCCCGCGTTTTCGCAGAAACGTGGC
TGGCCTGGTTCACCACGCGGGAAACGGTCTGATAAGAGACACCGGCATACTCTGCGACATCGTATAACGT
TACTGGTTTCACATTCACCACCCTGAATTGACTCTCTTCCGGGCGCTATCATGCCATACCGCGAAAGGTT
TTGCGCCATTCGATGGTGTCCGGGATCTCGACGCTCTCCCTTATGCGACTCCTGCATTAGGAAGCAGCCC
AGTAGTAGGTTGAGGCCGTTGAGCACCGCCGCCGCAAGGAATGGTGCATGCAAGGAGATGGCGCCCAACA
GTCCCCCGGCCACGGGGCCTGCCACCATACCCACGCCGAAACAAGCGCTCATGAGCCCGAAGTGGCGAGC
CCGATCTTCCCCATCGGTGATGTCGGCGATATAGGCGCCAGCAACCGCACCTGTGGCGCCGGTGATGCCG
GCCACGATGCGTCCGGCGTAGAGGATCGAGATCTCGATCCCGCGAAATTAATACGACTCACTATAGGGGA
ATTGTGAGCGGATAACAATTCCCCTCTAGAAATAATTTTGTTTAACTTTGGCCCAGGCGGCCAGGAGGGT
CTCACATGCAGGACCGGGGTAATACCGTCACCATCGACTTTATGTCGGCGGATGGTATTGTTCCAGGCCG
TACGCCTGTTCGTTATCAGGGCGTTGAAGTCGGAACAGTGCAGGATATCAGCCTCAGCGACGATCTTCGT
AAGATTGAAGTCAAGGTCAGCATCAAGTCCGATATGAAAGATGCGCTGCGCGAAGAGACTCAGTTCTGGC
TGGTGACGCCAAAAGCATCGTTGGCAGGTGTCTCCGGGCTGGACGCCCTCGTCGGTGGGAACTATATCGG
CATGATGCCGGGTAAAGGTAAAGAGCAGGATCACTTTGTCGCACTCGATACCCAACCGAAATATCGGCTG
GACAATGGCGATGGGCAGATTACGCTTCACGCTTTCGATGCCGGAAAACTGGCGGTCGGGATGCCAATTC
GCTATCTCGGTATTGATATCGGGCAAATCCAGACGCTGGATCTGATTACCGCACGCAATGAAGTACAGGC
AAAGGCGGTACTTTACCCGGAATATGTCCAGACCTTTGCTCGCGGTGGTACGCGCTTCTCAGTGGTCACA
CCGCAAATTTCGGCAGCTGGCGTTGAGCATCTTGATACTATCCTCCAGCCGTATATCAACGTCGAACCAG
GCCGGGGCAATCCTCGCCGCGACTTTGAATTACAAGAGGCCACCATTACTGATTCGCGTTACCTGGATGG
CTTAAGCATTATTGTTGAAGCGCCGGAAGCCGGTTCGTTAGGCATCGGTACGCCTGTGCTGTTCCGTGGT
CTGGAAGTCGGTACGGTTACAGGAATGACGCTGGGGACATTGTCAGATCGCGTGATGATTGCGATGCGCA
TCAGTAAACGCTATCAACACCTGGTGCGTAACAATTCCGTCTTCTGGTTGGCATCGGGTTACAGTCTGGA
CTTTGGTCTGACGGGCGGCGTAGTGAAAACCGGCACCTTTAACCAGTTTATCCGTGGCGGCATCGCCTTC
GCCACGCCTCCGGGTACGCCACTGGCACCGAAAGCCCAGGAAGGCAAACACTTCCTGTTGCAGGAAAGTG
AACCGAAAGAGTGGCGTGAATGGGGAACTGCGCTTCCCAAAGGCGAGACCCATCACCACCATCACCATTA
AGGCCAGGCCGGCCGATCCGGCTGCTAACAAAGCCCGAAAGGAAGCTGAGTTGGCTGCTGCCACCGCTGA
GCAATAACTAGCATAACCCCTTGGGGCCTCTAAACGGGTCTTGAGGGGTTTTTTGCTGAAAGGAGGAACT
ATATCCGGATTGGCGAATGGG
[124 nt withheld, positions 4152-4275]
C
[91 nt withheld, positions 4277-4367]
A
[49 nt withheld, positions 4369-4417]
CCTTTGACGTTGGAGTCCACGTTCTTT
[37 nt withheld, positions 4445-4481]
ACCCTATCTCGGTCTATTCTTTTGATTTATAAGGGATTTTGCCGATTTCGGCCTATTGGTTAAAAAATGA
GCTGATTTAACAAAAATTTAACGCGAATTTTAACAAAATATTAACGTTTACAATTTCAGGTGGCACTTTT
CGGGGAACGACGACCTGCAGCCAAGCTAGCTTGGCTGGACGTAAACTCCTCTTCAGACCTAATAACTTCG
TATAGCATACATTATACGAAGTTATATTAAGGGTTATTGAATATGATCGGAATTGGGCTGCAGGAATTCG
ATAGCTTGGCTGCAGGTCGACCTCGAGGATGTGCGCGGAACCCCTATTTGTTTATTTTTCTAAATACATT
CAAATATGTATCCGCTCATGAGACAATAACCCTGATAAATGCTTCAATAATATTGAAAAAGGAAGAGTAT
GAGTATTCAACATTTCCGTGTCGCCCTTATTCCCTTTTTTGCGGCATTTTGCCTTCCTGTTTTTGCTCAC
CCAGAAACGCTGGTGAAAGTAAAAGATGCTGAAGATCAGTTGGGTGCACGAGTGGGTTACATCGAACTGG
ATCTCAACAGCGGTAAGATCCTTGAGAGTTTTCGCCCCGAAGAACGTTTTCCAATGATGAGCACTTTTAA
AGTTCTGCTATGTGGCGCGGTATTATCCCGTATTGACGCCGGGCAAGAGCAACTCGGTCGCCGCATACAC
TATTCTCAGAATGACTTGGTTGAGTACTCACCAGTCACAGAAAAGCATCTTACGGATGGCATGACAGTAA
GAGAATTATGCAGTGCTGCCATAACCATGAGTGATAACACTGCGGCCAACTTACTTCTGACAACGATCGG
AGGACCGAAGGAGCTAACCGCTTTTTTGCACAACATGGGGGATCATGTAACTCGCCTTGATCGTTGGGAA
CCGGAGCTGAATGAAGCCATACCAAACGACGAGCGTGACACCACGATGCCTGCAGCAATGGCAACAACGT
TGCGCAAACTATTAACTGGCGAACTACTTACTCTAGCTTCCCGGCAACAATTAATAGACTGGATGGAGGC
GGATAAAGTTGCAGGACCACTTCTGCGCTCGGCCCTTCCGGCTGGCTGGTTTATTGCTGATAAATCTGGA
GCCGGTGAGCGTGGCTCTCGCGGTATCATTGCAGCACTGGGGCCAGATGGTAAGCCCTCCCGTATCGTAG
TTATCTACACGACGGGGAGTCAGGCAACTATGGATGAACGAAATAGACAGATCGCTGAGATAGGTGCCTC
ACTGATTAAGCATTGGTAACTGTCAGACCAAGTTTACTCATATATACTTTAGATTGATTTAAAACTTCAT
TTTTAATTTAAAAGGATCTAGGTGAAGATCCTTTTTGATAATCTCATGACCAAAATCCCTTAACGTGAGT
TTTCGTTCCACTGAGCGTCAGACCCCGTAGAAAAGATCAAAGGATCTTCTTGAGATCCTTTTTTTCTGCG
CGTAATCTGCTGCTTGCAAACAAAAAAACCACCGCTACCAGCGGTGGTTTGTTTGCCGGATCAAGAGCTA
CCAACTCTTTTTCCGAAGGTAACTGGCTTCAGCAGAGCGCAGATACCAAATACTGTCCTTCTAGTGTAGC
CGTAGTTAGGCCACCACTTCAAGAACTCTGTAGCACCGCCTACATACCTCGCTCTGCTAATCCTGTTACC
AGTGGCTGCTGCCAGTGGCGATAAGTCGTGTCTTACCGGGTTGGACTCAAGACGATAGTTACCGGATAAG
GCGCAGCGGTCGGGCTGAACGGGGGGTTCGTGCACACAGCCCAGCTTGGAGCGAACGACCTACACCGAAC
TGAGATACCTACAGCGTGAGCTATGAGAAAGCGCCACGCTTCCCGAAGGGAGAAAGGCGGACAGGTATCC
GGTAAGCGGCAGGGTCGGAACAGGAGAGCGCACGAGGGAGCTTCCAGGGGGAAACGCCTGGTATCTTTAT
AGTCCTGTCGGGTTTCGCCACCTCTGACTTGAGCGTCGATTTTTGTGATGCTCGTCAGGGGGGCGGAGCC
TATGGAAAAACGCCAGCAACGCGGCCTTTTTACGGTTCCTGGCCTTTTGCTGGCCTTTTGCTCACATGTT
CTTTCCTGCGTTATCCCCTGATTCTGTGGATAACCGTATTACCGCCTTTGAGTGAGCT
