Features (pLannotate 1.2.2; 18 found; start..end, strand, type, name):
    141..159     +  promoter       T7 promoter: promoter for bacteriophage T7 RNA polymerase
    160..184     +  protein_bind   lac operator: The lac repressor binds to the lac operator to inhibit transcription in E. coli. This inhibition can be relieved by adding lactose or isopropyl-β-D-thiogalactopyranoside (IPTG). lac repressor encoded by lacI
   1373..1422    +  CDS            SET1 (fragment): solubility-enhancement tag derived from T7 phage gene 10B
   1430..1477    +  terminator     T7 terminator: transcription terminator for bacteriophage T7 RNA polymerase
   1514..1942    +  rep_origin     f1 ori (sequence partly withheld): f1 bacteriophage origin of replication; arrow indicates direction of (+) strand synthesis
   2044..2077    +  protein_bind   loxP: Cre-mediated recombination occurs in the 8-bp core sequence (GCATACAT). Cre recombinase
   2107..2125    +  misc_feature   MCS (fragment): pBluescript multiple cloning site
   2156..2260    +  promoter       AmpR promoter: bla
   2261..3121    +  CDS            AmpR: β-lactamase; bla; confers resistance to ampicillin, carbenicillin, and related antibiotics
   3292..3880    +  rep_origin     ori: high-copy-number ColE1/pMB1/pBR322/pUC origin of replication
   4066..4205    -  misc_feature   bom: basis of mobility region from pBR322
   4307..4498    -  CDS            rop: Rop protein, which maintains plasmids at low copy number; rop
   4515..4895    +  CDS            YPB1_ECOLX: Protein predicted: Swiss-Prot protein existence level 4. From Escherichia coli.
   4967..5258    -  CDS            TcR (fragment): tetracycline efflux protein; tet; confers resistance to tetracycline
   5273..5294    -  protein_bind   CAP binding site: CAP binding activates transcription in the presence of cAMP. E. coli catabolite activator protein
   5307..6389    -  CDS            lacI: lac repressor; lacI; The lac repressor binds to the lac operator to inhibit transcription in E. coli. This inhibition can be relieved by adding lactose or isopropyl-β-D-thiogalactopyranoside (IPTG).
   6390..6467    -  promoter       lacI promoter: lacI
   6475..119     -  CDS            TcR (fragment) (across the origin): tetracycline efflux protein; tet; confers resistance to tetracycline
>Addgene plasmid #139886 | pBEL2001 | addgene full sequence | sequence record 309710 | Addgene NGS Result
TCATGAGCCCGAAGTGGCGAGCCCGATCTTCCCCATCGGTGATGTCGGCGATATAGGCGCCAGCAACCGC
ACCTGTGGCGCCGGTGATGCCGGCCACGATGCGTCCGGCGTAGAGGATCGAGATCTCGATCCCGCGAAAT
TAATACGACTCACTATAGGGGAATTGTGAGCGGATAACAATTCCCCTCTAGAAATAATTTTGTTTAACTT
TGGCCCAGGCGGCCAGGAGGGTCTCACATGCAGGACCGGGGTAATACCGTCACCATCGACTTTATGTCGG
CGGATGGTATTGTTCCAGGCCGTACGCCTGTTCGTTATCAGGGCGTTGAAGTCGGAACAGTGCAGGATAT
CAGCCTCAGCGACGATCTTCGTAAGATTGAAGTCAAGGTCAGCATCAAGTCCGATATGAAAGATGCGCTG
CGCGAAGAGACTCAGTTCTGGCTGGTGACGCCAAAAGCATCGTTGGCAGGTGTCTCCGGGCTGGACGCCC
TCGTCGGTGGGAACTATATCGGCATGATGCCGGGTAAAGGTAAAGAGCAGGATCACTTTGTCGCACTCGA
TACCCAACCGAAATATCGGCTGGACAATGGCGATGGGCAGATTACGCTTCACGCTTTCGATGCCGGAAAA
CTGGCGGTCGGGATGCCAATTCGCTATCTCGGTATTGATATCGGGCAAATCCAGACGCTGGATCTGATTA
CCGCACGCAATGAAGTACAGGCAAAGGCGGTACTTTACCCGGAATATGTCCAGACCTTTGCTCGCGGTGG
TACGCGCTTCTCAGTGGTCACACCGCAAATTTCGGCAGCTGGCGTTGAGCATCTTGATACTATCCTCCAG
CCGTATATCAACGTCGAACCAGGCCGGGGCAATCCTCGCCGCGACTTTGAATTACAAGAGGCCACCATTA
CTGATTCGCGTTACCTGGATGGCTTAAGCATTATTGTTGAAGCGCCGGAAGCCGGTTCGTTAGGCATCGG
TACGCCTGTGCTGTTCCGTGGTCTGGAAGTCGGTACGGTTACAGGAATGACGCTGGGGACATTGTCAGAT
CGCGTGATGATTGCGATGCGCATCAGTAAACGCTATCAACACCTGGTGCGTAACAATTCCGTCTTCTGGT
TGGCATCGGGTTACAGTCTGGACTTTGGTCTGACGGGCGGCGTAGTGAAAACCGGCACCTTTAACCAGTT
TATCCGTGGCGGCATCGCCTTCGCCACGCCTCCGGGTACGCCACTGGCACCGAAAGCCCAGGAAGGCAAA
CACTTCCTGTTGCAGGAAAGTGAACCGAAAGAGTGGCGTGAATGGGGAACTGCGCTTCCCAAAGGCGAGA
CCCATCACCACCATCACCATTAAGGCCAGGCCGGCCGATCCGGCTGCTAACAAAGCCCGAAAGGAAGCTG
AGTTGGCTGCTGCCACCGCTGAGCAATAACTAGCATAACCCCTTGGGGCCTCTAAACGGGTCTTGAGGGG
TTTTTTGCTGAAAGGAGGAACTATATCCGGATTGGCGAATGGG
[124 nt withheld, positions 1514-1637]
C
[91 nt withheld, positions 1639-1729]
A
[49 nt withheld, positions 1731-1779]
CCTTTGACGTTGGAGTCCACGTTCTTT
[37 nt withheld, positions 1807-1843]
ACCCTATCTCGGTCTATTCTTTTGATTTATAAGGGATTTTGCCGATTTCGGCCTATTGGTTAAAAAATGA
GCTGATTTAACAAAAATTTAACGCGAATTTTAACAAAATATTAACGCTTACAATTTAGGTGGCACTTTTC
GGGGAACGACGACCTGCAGCCAAGCTAGCTTGGCTGGACGTAAACTCCTCTTCAGACCTAATAACTTCGT
ATAGCATACATTATACGAAGTTATATTAAGGGTTATTGAATATGATCGGAATTGGGCTGCAGGAATTCGA
TAGCTTGGCTGCAGGTCGACCTCGAGGATGTGCGCGGAACCCCTATTTGTTTATTTTTCTAAATACATTC
AAATATGTATCCGCTCATGAGACAATAACCCTGATAAATGCTTCAATAATATTGAAAAAGGAAGAGTATG
AGTATTCAACATTTCCGTGTCGCCCTTATTCCCTTTTTTGCGGCATTTTGCCTTCCTGTTTTTGCTCACC
CAGAAACGCTGGTGAAAGTAAAAGATGCTGAAGATCAGTTGGGTGCACGAGTGGGTTACATCGAACTGGA
TCTCAACAGCGGTAAGATCCTTGAGAGTTTTCGCCCCGAAGAACGTTTTCCAATGATGAGCACTTTTAAA
GTTCTGCTATGTGGCGCGGTATTATCCCGTATTGACGCCGGGCAAGAGCAACTCGGTCGCCGCATACACT
ATTCTCAGAATGACTTGGTTGAGTACTCACCAGTCACAGAAAAGCATCTTACGGATGGCATGACAGTAAG
AGAATTATGCAGTGCTGCCATAACCATGAGTGATAACACTGCGGCCAACTTACTTCTGACAACGATCGGA
GGACCGAAGGAGCTAACCGCTTTTTTGCACAACATGGGGGATCATGTAACTCGCCTTGATCGTTGGGAAC
CGGAGCTGAATGAAGCCATACCAAACGACGAGCGTGACACCACGATGCCTGCAGCAATGGCAACAACGTT
GCGCAAACTATTAACTGGCGAACTACTTACTCTAGCTTCCCGGCAACAATTAATAGACTGGATGGAGGCG
GATAAAGTTGCAGGACCACTTCTGCGCTCGGCCCTTCCGGCTGGCTGGTTTATTGCTGATAAATCTGGAG
CCGGTGAGCGTGGCTCTCGCGGTATCATTGCAGCACTGGGGCCAGATGGTAAGCCCTCCCGTATCGTAGT
TATCTACACGACGGGGAGTCAGGCAACTATGGATGAACGAAATAGACAGATCGCTGAGATAGGTGCCTCA
CTGATTAAGCATTGGTAACTGTCAGACCAAGTTTACTCATATATACTTTAGATTGATTTAAAACTTCATT
TTTAATTTAAAAGGATCTAGGTGAAGATCCTTTTTGATAATCTCATGACCAAAATCCCTTAACGTGAGTT
TTCGTTCCACTGAGCGTCAGACCCCGTAGAAAAGATCAAAGGATCTTCTTGAGATCCTTTTTTTCTGCGC
GTAATCTGCTGCTTGCAAACAAAAAAACCACCGCTACCAGCGGTGGTTTGTTTGCCGGATCAAGAGCTAC
CAACTCTTTTTCCGAAGGTAACTGGCTTCAGCAGAGCGCAGATACCAAATACTGTCCTTCTAGTGTAGCC
GTAGTTAGGCCACCACTTCAAGAACTCTGTAGCACCGCCTACATACCTCGCTCTGCTAATCCTGTTACCA
GTGGCTGCTGCCAGTGGCGATAAGTCGTGTCTTACCGGGTTGGACTCAAGACGATAGTTACCGGATAAGG
CGCAGCGGTCGGGCTGAACGGGGGGTTCGTGCACACAGCCCAGCTTGGAGCGAACGACCTACACCGAACT
GAGATACCTACAGCGTGAGCTATGAGAAAGCGCCACGCTTCCCGAAGGGAGAAAGGCGGACAGGTATCCG
GTAAGCGGCAGGGTCGGAACAGGAGAGCGCACGAGGGAGCTTCCAGGGGGAAACGCCTGGTATCTTTATA
GTCCTGTCGGGTTTCGCCACCTCTGACTTGAGCGTCGATTTTTGTGATGCTCGTCAGGGGGGCGGAGCCT
ATGGAAAAACGCCAGCAACGCGGCCTTTTTACGGTTCCTGGCCTTTTGCTGGCCTTTTGCTCACATGTTC
TTTCCTGCGTTATCCCCTGATTCTGTGGATAACCGTATTACCGCCTTTGAGTGAGCTGATACCGCTCGCC
GCAGCCGAACGACCGAGCGCAGCGAGTCAGTGAGCGAGGAAGCGGAAGAGCGCCTGATGCGGTATTTTCT
CCTTACGCATCTGTGCGGTATTTCACACCGCAATGGTGCACTCTCAGTACAATCTGCTCTGATGCCGCAT
AGTTAAGCCAGTATACACTCCGCTATCGCTACGTGACTGGGTCATGGCTGCGCCCCGACACCCGCCAACA
CCCGCTGACGCGCCCTGACGGGCTTGTCTGCTCCCGGCATCCGCTTACAGACAAGCTGTGACCGTCTCCG
GGAGCTGCATGTGTCAGAGGTTTTCACCGTCATCACCGAAACGCGCGAGGCAGCTGCGGTAAAGCTCATC
AGCGTGGTCGTGAAGCGATTCACAGATGTCTGCCTGTTCATCCGCGTCCAGCTCGTTGAGTTTCTCCAGA
AGCGTTAATGTCTGGCTTCTGATAAAGCGGGCCATGTTAAGGGCGGTTTTTTCCTGTTTGGTCACTGATG
CCTCCGTGTAAGGGGGATTTCTGTTCATGGGGGTAATGATACCGATGAAACGAGAGAGGATGCTCACGAT
ACGGGTTACTGATGATGAACATGCCCGGTTACTGGAACGTTGTGAGGGTAAACAACTGGCGGTATGGATG
CGGCGGGACCAGAGAAAAATCACTCAGGGTCAATGCCAGCGCTTCGTTAATACAGATGTAGGTGTTCCAC
AGGGTAGCCAGCAGCATCCTGCGATGCAGATCCGGAACATAATGGTGCAGGGCGCTGACTTCCGCGTTTC
CAGACTTTACGAAACACGGAAACCGAAGACCATTCATGTTGTTGCTCAGGTCGCAGACGTTTTGCAGCAG
CAGTCGCTTCACGTTCGCTCGCGTATCGGTGATTCATTCTGCTAACCAGTAAGGCAACCCCGCCAGCCTA
GCCGGGTCCTCAACGACAGGAGCACGATCATGCGCACCCGTGGGGCCGCCATGCCGGCGATAATGGCCTG
CTTCTCGCCGAAACGTTTGGTGGCGGGACCAGTGACGAAGGCTTGAGCGAGGGCGTGCAAGATTCCGAAT
ACCGCAAGCGACAGGCCGATCATCGTCGCGCTCCAGCGAAAGCGGTCCTCGCCGAAAATGACCCAGAGCG
CTGCCGGCACCTGTCCTACGAGTTGCATGATAAAGAAGACAGTCATAAGTGCGGCGACGATAGTCATGCC
CCGCGCCCACCGGAAGGAGCTGACTGGGTTGAAGGCTCTCAAGGGCATCGGTCGAGATCCCGGTGCCTAA
TGAGTGAGCTAACTTACATTAATTGCGTTGCGCTCACTGCCCGCTTTCCAGTCGGGAAACCTGTCGTGCC
AGCTGCATTAATGAATCGGCCAACGCGCGGGGAGAGGCGGTTTGCGTATTGGGCGCCAGGGTGGTTTTTC
TTTTCACCAGTGAGACGGGCAACAGCTGATTGCCCTTCACCGCCTGGCCCTGAGAGAGTTGCAGCAAGCG
GTCCACGCTGGTTTGCCCCAGCAGGCGAAAATCCTGTTTGATGGTGGTTAACGGCGGGATATAACATGAG
CTGTCTTCGGTATCGTCGTATCCCACTACCGAGATATCCGCACCAACGCGCAGCCCGGACTCGGTAATGG
CGCGCATTGCGCCCAGCGCCATCTGATCGTTGGCAACCAGCATCGCAGTGGGAACGATGCCCTCATTCAG
CATTTGCATGGTTTGTTGAAAACCGGACATGGCACTCCAGTCGCCTTCCCGTTCCGCTATCGGCTGAATT
TGATTGCGAGTGAGATATTTATGCCAGCCAGCCAGACGCAGACGCGCCGAGACAGAACTTAATGGGCCCG
CTAACAGCGCGATTTGCTGGTGACCCAATGCGACCAGATGCTCCACGCCCAGTCGCGTACCGTCTTCATG
GGAGAAAATAATACTGTTGATGGGTGTCTGGTCAGAGACATCAAGAAATAACGCCGGAACATTAGTGCAG
GCAGCTTCCACAGCAATGGCATCCTGGTCATCCAGCGGATAGTTAATGATCAGCCCACTGACGCGTTGCG
CGAGAAGATTGTGCACCGCCGCTTTACAGGCTTCGACGCCGCTTCGTTCTACCATCGACACCACCACGCT
GGCACCCAGTTGATCGGCGCGAGATTTAATCGCCGCGACAATTTGCGACGGCGCGTGCAGGGCCAGACTG
GAGGTGGCAACGCCAATCAGCAACGACTGTTTGCCCGCCAGTTGTTGTGCCACGCGGTTGGGAATGTAAT
TCAGCTCCGCCATCGCCGCTTCCACTTTTTCCCGCGTTTTCGCAGAAACGTGGCTGGCCTGGTTCACCAC
GCGGGAAACGGTCTGATAAGAGACACCGGCATACTCTGCGACATCGTATAACGTTACTGGTTTCACATTC
ACCACCCTGAATTGACTCTCTTCCGGGCGCTATCATGCCATACCGCGAAAGGTTTTGCGCCATTCGATGG
TGTCCGGGATCTCGACGCTCTCCCTTATGCGACTCCTGCATTAGGAAGCAGCCCAGTAGTAGGTTGAGGC
CGTTGAGCACCGCCGCCGCAAGGAATGGTGCATGCAAGGAGATGGCGCCCAACAGTCCCCCGGCCACGGG
GCCTGCCACCATACCCACGCCGAAACAAGCGC
